>Addgene plasmid #15713 | pBABE-puro LIP | addgene partial sequence | sequence record 22210 | pBABE5 5'-CTTTATCCAGCCCTCAC-3'
CTCGCGGATCAGTGTGGTNGGTCGTAGGAATTCAGCATGGCGGCGGGCTTCCCGTACGCGCTGCGCGCTT
ACCTCGGCTACCAGGCGGTGCCGAGCGGCAGCAGCGGGAGCCTCTCCACGTCCTCCTCGTCCAGCCCGCC
CGGCACGCCGAGCCCCGCTGACGCCAAGGCGCCCCCGACCGCCTGCTACGCGGGGGCCGCGCCGGCGCCC
TCGCAGGTCAAGAGCAAGGCCAAGAAGACCGTGGACAAGCACAGCGACGAGTACAAGATCCGGCGCGAGC
GCAACAACATCGCCGTGCGCAAGAGCCGCGACAAGGCCAAGATGCGCAACCTGGAGACGCAGCACAAGGT
CCTGGAGCTCACGGCCGAGAACGAGCGGCTGCAGAAGAAGGTGGAGCAGCTGTCGCGCGAGCTCAGCACC
CTGCGGAACTTGTTCAAGCAGCTGCCCGAGCCCCTGCTCGCCTCCTCCGGCCACTGCTAGCGGGTACCAC
GCGTATCGATAAGCTTGCATGCCTGCAGGTCGACCCTGTGGAATGTGTGTCAGTTAGGGTGTGGAAAGTC
CCCAGGCTCCCCAGCAGGCAGAAGTATGCAAAGCATGCATCTCAATTAGTCAGCAACCAGGTGTGGAAAG
TCCCCAGGCTCCCCAGCAGGCAGAAGTATGCAAAGCATGCATCTCAATTANTCAGCAACCATAGTCCCGC
CCCTAACTCCGCCCATCCCGCCCNTAACTCCGCCCAGTTCCGCCCATTCTCCGCCCCATGGCTGANTAAT
TTTTTTTATTTATGCANAGGCCGANGCCGCCTCGGCCTNTNANCTNTTNCN
