[The description below was written by a language model from this plasmid's Addgene catalogue record.]
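Description:
pBABE-puro LIP is a retroviral mammalian expression plasmid built on the pBABE-puro backbone (about 5.2 kb without insert). It carries the human LIP isoform of C/EBPβ, encoded by the CEBPB gene. It is maintained in bacteria as a high-copy plasmid under ampicillin selection, and the recorded growth strain is a recombination-deficient one of the kind commonly used to keep repeat-containing retroviral vectors stable. In mammalian cells, puromycin resistance allows selection of stably transduced populations.

The insert is roughly 500 bp. It was amplified by PCR from a cDNA template and cloned between the EcoRI and SalI sites of the vector, both of which remain intact. LIP is the short, N-terminally truncated C/EBPβ isoform. It is generally understood to retain the DNA-binding and dimerisation region while lacking most of the transactivation domain, so it can act as an inhibitory counterpart to the longer activating isoforms. No epitope tag or reporter is recorded.

The record has no feature table and does not name the promoter. In the standard pBABE design, the insert is transcribed from the Moloney murine leukaemia virus 5′ LTR and the puromycin marker from an internal SV40 promoter, with a packaging signal that lets the transcript be encapsidated when the plasmid is introduced into a retroviral packaging cell line.

The construct is suited to stable ectopic expression of LIP in dividing mammalian cells. The associated publication concerns the role of C/EBPβ in the TGFβ cytostatic response and how metastatic breast cancer cells evade it, which suggests the vector was used to test how LIP levels affect that response.
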