Addgene plasmid #15713: pBABE-puro LIP
Depositing lab: Joan Massague. Depositing organization: Memorial Sloan-Kettering Cancer Center. Publication: C/EBPbeta at the core of the TGFbeta cytostatic response and its evasion in metastatic breast cancer cells. Gomis RR, Alarcon C, Nadal C, Van Poznak C, Massague J. Cancer Cell. 2006 Sep . 10(3):203-14. 10.1016/j.ccr.2006.07.019 PubMed 16959612.
Backbone
  Vector backbone: pBABE puro
  Backbone manufacturer: Available at Addgene (#1764)
  Backbone size w/o insert (bp): 5169
  Vector type: Mammalian Expression, Retroviral
  Selectable markers: Puromycin
Growth in bacteria
  Bacterial resistance: Ampicillin, 100 μg/mL
  Growth temperature: 37°C
  Growth strain: Stbl3
  Copy number: High Copy
Gene/Insert
  Gene/Insert name: LIP (alt name: C/EBP beta isoform)
  Species: H. sapiens (human)
  Insert size (bp): 500
  Entrez Gene: CEBPB (a.k.a. C/EBP-beta, IL6DBP, NF-IL6, TCF5)
  Cloning method: Restriction Enzyme; 5′ cloning site EcoRI (not destroyed); 3′ cloning site SalI (not destroyed)
  Sequencing primers: 5′ pBABE 5'
Terms and licenses: Academic/Nonprofit Terms; Industry Terms: Not Available to Industry
Depositor comments: Human LIP was cloned by PCR from cDNA template and then digested with EcoR1/SalI and inserted in pBabe-Puro.
How to cite: pBABE-puro LIP was a gift from Joan Massague (Addgene plasmid # 15713 ; http://n2t.net/addgene:15713 ; RRID:Addgene_15713)
